Addgene plasmid #107247: JGE302_pAAV-hSyn-DIO-Myc-PYLcs-bArrestin2-YFP (p2)
Purpose: beta arrestin 2 fused to PYLcs for abscisic acid mediated recruitment of ABIcs labelled proteins.
Depositing lab: Bryan Roth. Publication: A Chemogenetic Platform for Spatio-temporal Control of β-arrestin Translocation and Signaling at G protein-Coupled Receptors. Roth BL, Gotoh Y, Giguere P, Nichols D. bioRxiv 251769 /10.1101/251769.
Backbone
  Vector backbone: AAV2
  Backbone size w/o insert (bp): 6597
  Total vector size (bp): 8454
  Vector type: AAV
Growth in bacteria
  Bacterial resistance: Ampicillin, 100 μg/mL
  Growth temperature: 37°C
  Growth strain: NEB Stable
  Copy number: Unknown
Gene/Insert
  Gene/Insert name: ARRB2 (alt name: Beta Arrestin 2)
  Species: Synthetic
  Insert size (bp): 1962
  Promoter: hSYN
  Tag / fusion protein: MYC (N terminal on insert); PYLcs (N terminal on insert); YFP (C terminal on insert)
  Cloning method: Unknown
  Sequencing primers: 5′ cgctgcctcagtctgcggtg; 3′ ggagaaaatgaaagccatacgggaagcaatag
Terms and licenses: Academic/Nonprofit Terms; Industry Terms: Not Available to Industry
Depositor comments: Please visit https://www.biorxiv.org/content/early/2018/01/22/251769 for bioRxiv preprint. These plasmids were generated as part of the Illuminating the Druggable Genome (IDG) program sponsored by the NIH Common Fund. The goal of this program is to identify, gather, and distribute information and resources for proteins that currently are not well-studied yet belong to commonly drug-targeted protein families: protein kinases, non-olfactory G-protein coupled receptors (GPCRs), and ion channels. The IDG program is designed to develop fundamental research tools for understudied proteins, elucidate their function, and disseminate the IDG-related resources and data to the greater scientific community.
How to cite: JGE302_pAAV-hSyn-DIO-Myc-PYLcs-bArrestin2-YFP (p2) was a gift from Bryan Roth (Addgene plasmid # 107247 ; http://n2t.net/addgene:107247 ; RRID:Addgene_107247)
