[The description below was written by a language model from this plasmid's Addgene catalogue record and pLannotate feature annotations shown in this document.]
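Description:
JGE302_pAAV-hSyn-DIO-Myc-PYLcs-bArrestin2-YFP (p2) is an AAV2-based transfer plasmid for Cre-dependent, neuron-restricted expression of a chemically recruitable β-arrestin 2 fusion. It is propagated in bacteria through a high-copy ColE1/pUC-type origin with ampicillin selection (AmpR under its own bla promoter), and also carries an f1/M13 phage origin. The expression cassette sits between AAV2 inverted terminal repeats, which allow it to be packaged into recombinant AAV particles. The left ITR is annotated intact in the depositor sequence but only as short fragments in the repository's sequencing result. Both sequence records are about 7.45 kb, which is smaller than the 8,454 bp total given in the catalogue fields.

The human synapsin I promoter drives the payload, followed downstream by a WPRE to enhance transcript expression and the human growth hormone polyadenylation signal. The coding region lies in antisense orientation between paired lox2272 and loxP sites arranged as a DIO (double-floxed inverted) switch. Without Cre the open reading frame cannot be translated, while Cre recombination flips it and locks it in the sense orientation, so expression is limited to Cre-positive neurons. Read in its own orientation, the fusion consists of an N-terminal Myc tag (listed in the catalogue but not separately annotated), a PYL1 fragment from the Arabidopsis abscisic acid receptor (PYLcs), human ARRB2, and a C-terminal Aequorea-derived fluorescent protein described as YFP.

According to the record, abscisic acid induces binding of PYLcs to ABIcs-tagged partner proteins, so β-arrestin 2 can be recruited to them on demand. The associated work applies this to spatiotemporal control of β-arrestin translocation and signalling at G protein-coupled receptors.
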