Features (pLannotate 1.2.2; 23 found; start..end, strand, type, name):
      1..141     -  repeat_region  AAV2 ITR: inverted terminal repeat of adeno-associated virus serotype 2 inverted
    186..633     +  promoter       hSyn promoter: human synapsin I promoter; confers neuron-specific expression (Kügler et al., 2003)
    647..664     +  misc_feature   MCS (fragment): pUC18/19 multiple cloning site
    671..704     +  protein_bind   lox2272: Cre-mediated recombination occurs in the 8-bp core sequence (GGATACTT). lox2272 sites are compatible with each other, but incompatible with loxP or loxN sites (Lee and Saito, 1988). Cre recombinase
    705..754     -  intron         β-globin intron (fragment): internally truncated intron from human β-globin
    755..788     +  protein_bind   loxP: Cre-mediated recombination occurs in the 8-bp core sequence (GCATACAT). Cre recombinase
    812..1525    -  CDS            11: 11 is a basic (constitutively fluorescent) green fluorescent protein published in 1996, derived from Aequorea victoria.
   1562..2788    -  CDS            ARRB2: ARRB2_HUMAN - Also known as ARB2, ARR2. Experimental evidence at protein level: Swiss-Prot protein existence level 1. Functions in regulating agonist-mediated G-protein coupled receptor (GPCR) signaling by mediating both receptor desensitization and resensitization processes. During homologous desensitization, beta- arrestins bind to the GPRK-phosphorylated receptor and sterically preclude its coupling to the cognate G-protein; the binding appears to require additional receptor determinants exposed only in the active receptor conformation. The beta-arrestins target many receptors for internali
   2846..3388    -  CDS            PYL1 (fragment): PYL1_ARATH - Also known as RCAR12. Experimental evidence at protein level: Swiss-Prot protein existence level 1. Receptor for abscisic acid (ABA) required for ABA-mediated responses such as stomatal closure and germination inhibition. Inhibits the activity of group-A protein phosphatases type 2C (PP2Cs) when activated by ABA (PubMed:19407143, PubMed:19855379, PubMed:19893533, PubMed:19898420, PubMed:23844015, PubMed:21658606). Can be activated by both (-)-ABA and (+)-ABA (PubMed:23844015). From Arabidopsis thaliana (Mouse-ear cress).
   3440..3473    -  protein_bind   lox2272: Cre-mediated recombination occurs in the 8-bp core sequence (GGATACTT). lox2272 sites are compatible with each other, but incompatible with loxP or loxN sites (Lee and Saito, 1988). Cre recombinase
   3474..3523    -  intron         β-globin intron (fragment): internally truncated intron from human β-globin
   3524..3557    -  protein_bind   loxP: Cre-mediated recombination occurs in the 8-bp core sequence (GCATACAT). Cre recombinase
   3558..3582    +  misc_feature   MCS (fragment): pBluescript multiple cloning site
   3582..4170    +  misc_feature   WPRE: woodchuck hepatitis virus posttranscriptional regulatory element
   4202..4678    +  polyA_signal   hGH poly(A) signal: human growth hormone polyadenylation signal
   4718..4858    +  repeat_region  AAV2 ITR: inverted terminal repeat of adeno-associated virus serotype 2 inverted
   4863..4914    -  misc_feature   bom (fragment): basis of mobility region from pBR322
   4933..5313    +  rep_origin     M13 ori (sequence partly withheld): M13 bacteriophage origin of replication; arrow indicates direction of (+) strand synthesis
   5389..5438    -  misc_feature   bom (fragment): basis of mobility region from pBR322
   5540..5575    -  CDS            rop (fragment): Rop protein, which maintains plasmids at low copy number; rop
   5670..5774    +  promoter       AmpR promoter: bla
   5775..6635    +  CDS            AmpR: β-lactamase; bla; confers resistance to ampicillin, carbenicillin, and related antibiotics
   6806..7394    +  rep_origin     ori: high-copy-number ColE1/pMB1/pBR322/pUC origin of replication
>Addgene plasmid #107247 | JGE302_pAAV-hSyn-DIO-Myc-PYLcs-bArrestin2-YFP (p2) | depositor full sequence | sequence record 202297 | JGE302_pAAV-hSyn-DIO-Myc-PYLcs-bArrestin2-YFP (p2) sequence 7455 bps
CCTGCAGGCAGCTGCGCGCTCGCTCGCTCACTGAGGCCGCCCGGGCAAAGCCCGGGCGTCGGGCGACCTT
TGGTCGCCCGGCCTCAGTGAGCGAGCGAGCGCGCAGAGAGGGAGTGGCCAACTCCATCACTAGGGGTTCC
TGCGGCCGCACGCGTGTGTCTAGACTGCAGAGGGCCCTGCGTATGAGTGCAAGTGGGTTTTAGGACCAGG
ATGAGGCGGGGTGGGGGTGCCTACCTGACGACCGACCCCGACCCACTGGACAAGCACCCAACCCCCATTC
CCCAAATTGCGCATCCCCTATCAGAGAGGGGGAGGGGAAACAGGATGCGGCGAGGCGCGTGCGCACTGCC
AGCTTCAGCACCGCGGACAGTGCCTTCGCCCCCGCCTGGCGGCGCGCGCCACCGCCGCCTCAGCACTGAA
GGCGCGCTGACGTCACTCGCCGGTCCCCCGCAAACTCCCCTTCCCGGCCACCTTGGTCGCGTCCGCGCCG
CCGCCGGCCCAGCCGGACCGCACCACGCGAGGCGCGAGATAGGGGGGCACGGGCGCGACCATCTGCGCTG
CGGCGCCGGCGACTCAGCGCTGCCTCAGTCTGCGGTGGGCAGCGGAGGAGTCGTGTCGTGCCTGAGAGCG
CAGTCGAGAAGGTACCGGATCCTCTAGAGTCGACTCCGGAATAACTTCGTATAGGATACTTTATACGAAG
TTATGCAGAATGGTAGCTGGATTGTAGCTGCTATTAGCAATATGAAACCTCTTAATAACTTCGTATAGCA
TACATTATACGAAGTTATGGCGCGCCGAATTCTCATGTACACTTGTAGAGTTCGTCCATCCCGTGGGTGA
TTCCGGCTGCTGTAACAAATTCCAACAGGACCATGTGGTCCCTTTTCTCGTTAGGGTCTTTAGACAAGGC
ACTCTGGTAGGACAAATAATGGTTATCGGGCAGCAGTACGGGTCCATCGCCAATAGGCGTGTTCTGTTGG
TAATGATCGGCCAGCTGCACACTTCCATCCTCGATATTGTGCCTGATTTTGAAATTCACTTTGATCCCAT
TCTTCTGCTTGTCGGCCATAATATAGACGTTGTGAGAATTGTAGTTGTACTCCAGTTTGTGGCCGAGAAT
ATTCCCATCCTCTTTGAAGTCGATTCCCTTGAGTTCGATGCGGTTGACAAGCGTATCACCTTCAAATTTG
ACCTCGGCTCTTGTCTTGTAGTTTCCGTCGTCCTTAAAGAAGATTGTGCGTTCCTGGACATATCCTTCGG
GCATAGCGCTTTTGAAGAAATCATGCCGCTTCATATGGTCAGGATACCGGGCAAAACACTGCAGGCCGTA
TCCGAAGGTTGTGACCAGCGTGGGCCATGGCACAGGGAGCTTACCCGTAGTGCAGATAAATTTCAGCGTC
AATTTTCCGTAGGTGGCGTCCCCCTCTCCCTCACCGCTTACGGAAAACTTGTGACCGTTCACGTCGCCAT
CGAGTTCTACCAAGATAGGCACCACGCCTGTGAACAGCTCTTCGCCCTTACTCATTGTACAAGACCCGCC
GCCGGACCCGCCCCCATCGATGCACAGCTGGTCGTCATAATCGTCGTCCTTCATGCCCTTCAGTCTAAGG
CGTGCAAAGTCTTCAAATACGATGTCGTCGTCTGTGGCGTAGTTCGTGTCAAACTCGATGAGGTTAGTGT
CCACTGGGACATCTGTCTCCGGTGCTGCGGACTGAGGCCGGGGCAGAGGAATATGATCGTGTGGCTTAGG
ATGCATGAGAACAAAAGGGAGTTCAACTGAGACGTCCCCTCCGCGAGAAACCACCAGTTTAACCTTCACC
CTGTAGGACACGAGGATGCCAAGGACTTCTTTGTTTGCGCCTTCCTTTACGATGGTGCTGGAAGCCAGAT
TCGTGTCCTCGTGCTTGAGCTTACCATCCAGAGCGAGCCCCCGCTTTTCCCGGTTATCGCTCAGCAGGGG
TGTAATTGTATACACCTTGCAAAATGTGGAACTGGGGCTAACCTGGTCGTCCTGTTCCAGCTGGGCGACA
GGGCACTTATACTGAGCAGTAGAGAACAGACATATATCAGCGTATTGCCTTACAGATACCTTTATCTTCT
TGACCGTCTTGGTGGAGTTGTTCGTCACATGAACGTTCACATTCAAGGGCTCACCATGGTAGTACAGTTC
CTTGTCCAAAGAGGCCTCCAGATGCAAACTTCTATCTGACATAAGGAAATGTCTTGTTGTTTCCGCTGAT
GGCTGAGGGCCAGGCTTCTCAGGTGCAAATTGCACTTTCCGTATAACCAACCTCACGCTGTTCCGCTTGT
GTGATTTCTCTTCCAGGCTCTTGGCACAAAAGGCGCGTATTTCAAAATCGACCCCACACGCCTTCCCCGT
GTCCTCGGGCCCAGGCTGGAGGGTCACGCTGCAGGGGAGGTTTTGTGGGATTGTGAAAAAGAAGGGATGG
GCGTGTTGGCCGAGCTTCCTGAGAAGCCTGTCTTGGAGGCGGGTAGGTGGTCGAGGAGGGTTAGGGACTG
GAGGGAAGGCCTGATATGTGGCGATAAACAGGTCCTTTCTAAAACTCAAGCCCAGCACATCCAGGTCCTC
CCGCCCATATCTAAAGGCACAGGTCAGAGTGACAAAGACTTTCCGGTCTTTCAGATAATCGGGATCGACG
AGCACCACTCCATCCACCGGATCTACCTTATCCAGATGATCTACGAAATCGCGCTTGCCGAGGTAGACGG
TGAGCTTGCAATTGGGACTAGATTTCTTGAACACCCTAGTGCCCGGCTTTTCTCCCATATCGATAGATGA
ACCGCCGGCACTGCCCGCTGAGCCTGCGCTATCAAACTCACCGGTATTCATAGCTTCTGTGATTGAGGCG
AGTTTTTGCAGGTTCAGTCGAATCACTGTGTCTGCAAACAGGCGGGTGTCCTCCTCAGAGTTTCCCTCTG
GCACGTCTACCACATAGGATTCGAGCACCACGGTCCAAATCCGCTCTTCCTCCTCCTCTTTTTCGAATCT
ATGCACTGTGGTCACTGATTTGTAGTTGCGCAAGCGGTGTTCCCCGCCGGTGATGGAAAACCCTGTCACT
CTCCGATCGTCGTCCAGCAGGTCGAGCCGCTCCCTGGACGTATTGGCCGGCAGGCCACTGATTACATTAA
CGTCCCTAGTGCATCCTACCCGCATCTCAAAGTCTTCGCTCACGTTACAACTCTTGATGAAATGCTTGTA
TATCTGAGGTCGGTCGAAGCGGCGCACGACACTCCACACAGTCTCAGGGGGGGCATGGATGCGCTGAGCG
AGGAGACTTGAACACCTGCCATTGCCCAGCTGGTACGTGTGAAATTCAGCAATTGACTGAGAGAGCTGGG
TGAACTCGTCTTGTGTACCGGTCAAATCCTCTTCACTGATCAGCTTCTGTTCCATGGTGGCTCTAGAGGA
TCCGCTAGCATAACTTCGTATAAAGTATCCTATACGAAGTTATTTGCCTTAACCCAGAAATTATCACTGT
TATTCTTTAGAATGGTGCAAAGAATAACTTCGTATAATGTATGCTATACGAAGTTATGAATTCGATATCA
AGCTTATCGATAATCAACCTCTGGATTACAAAATTTGTGAAAGATTGACTGGTATTCTTAACTATGTTGC
TCCTTTTACGCTATGTGGATACGCTGCTTTAATGCCTTTGTATCATGCTATTGCTTCCCGTATGGCTTTC
ATTTTCTCCTCCTTGTATAAATCCTGGTTGCTGTCTCTTTATGAGGAGTTGTGGCCCGTTGTCAGGCAAC
GTGGCGTGGTGTGCACTGTGTTTGCTGACGCAACCCCCACTGGTTGGGGCATTGCCACCACCTGTCAGCT
CCTTTCCGGGACTTTCGCTTTCCCCCTCCCTATTGCCACGGCGGAACTCATCGCCGCCTGCCTTGCCCGC
TGCTGGACAGGGGCTCGGCTGTTGGGCACTGACAATTCCGTGGTGTTGTCGGGGAAATCATCGTCCTTTC
CTTGGCTGCTCGCCTATGTTGCCACCTGGATTCTGCGCGGGACGTCCTTCTGCTACGTCCCTTCGGCCCT
CAATCCAGCGGACCTTCCTTCCCGCGGCCTGCTGCCGGCTCTGCGGCCTCTTCCGCGTCTTCGCCTTCGC
CCTCAGACGAGTCGGATCTCCCTTTGGGCCGCCTCCCCGCATCGATACCGAGCGCTGCTCGAGAGATCTA
CGGGTGGCATCCCTGTGACCCCTCCCCAGTGCCTCTCCTGGCCCTGGAAGTTGCCACTCCAGTGCCCACC
AGCCTTGTCCTAATAAAATTAAGTTGCATCATTTTGTCTGACTAGGTGTCCTTCTATAATATTATGGGGT
GGAGGGGGGTGGTATGGAGCAAGGGGCAAGTTGGGAAGACAACCTGTAGGGCCTGCGGGGTCTATTGGGA
ACCAAGCTGGAGTGCAGTGGCACAATCTTGGCTCACTGCAATCTCCGCCTCCTGGGTTCAAGCGATTCTC
CTGCCTCAGCCTCCCGAGTTGTTGGGATTCCAGGCATGCATGACCAGGCTCAGCTAATTTTTGTTTTTTT
GGTAGAGACGGGGTTTCACCATATTGGCCAGGCTGGTCTCCAACTCCTAATCTCAGGTGATCTACCCACC
TTGGCCTCCCAAATTGCTGGGATTACAGGCGTGAACCACTGCTCCCTTCCCTGTCCTTCTGATTTTGTAG
GTAACCACGTGCGGACCGAGCGGCCGCAGGAACCCCTAGTGATGGAGTTGGCCACTCCCTCTCTGCGCGC
TCGCTCGCTCACTGAGGCCGGGCGACCAAAGGTCGCCCGACGCCCGGGCTTTGCCCGGGCGGCCTCAGTG
AGCGAGCGAGCGCGCAGCTGCCTGCAGGGGCGCCTGATGCGGTATTTTCTCCTTACGCATCTGTGCGGTA
TTTCACACCGCATA
[142 nt withheld, positions 4915-5056]
C
[141 nt withheld, positions 5058-5198]
CCTTTGACGTTGGAGTCCACGTTCTTT
[37 nt withheld, positions 5226-5262]
ACCCTATCTCGGGCTATTCTTTTGATTTATAAGGGATTTTGCCGATTTCGGCCTATTGGTTAAAAAATGA
GCTGATTTAACAAAAATTTAACGCGAATTTTAACAAAATATTAACGTTTACAATTTTATGGTGCACTCTC
AGTACAATCTGCTCTGATGCCGCATAGTTAAGCCAGCCCCGACACCCGCCAACACCCGCTGACGCGCCCT
GACGGGCTTGTCTGCTCCCGGCATCCGCTTACAGACAAGCTGTGACCGTCTCCGGGAGCTGCATGTGTCA
GAGGTTTTCACCGTCATCACCGAAACGCGCGAGACGAAAGGGCCTCGTGATACGCCTATTTTTATAGGTT
AATGTCATGATAATAATGGTTTCTTAGACGTCAGGTGGCACTTTTCGGGGAAATGTGCGCGGAACCCCTA
TTTGTTTATTTTTCTAAATACATTCAAATATGTATCCGCTCATGAGACAATAACCCTGATAAATGCTTCA
ATAATATTGAAAAAGGAAGAGTATGAGTATTCAACATTTCCGTGTCGCCCTTATTCCCTTTTTTGCGGCA
TTTTGCCTTCCTGTTTTTGCTCACCCAGAAACGCTGGTGAAAGTAAAAGATGCTGAAGATCAGTTGGGTG
CACGAGTGGGTTACATCGAACTGGATCTCAACAGCGGTAAGATCCTTGAGAGTTTTCGCCCCGAAGAACG
TTTTCCAATGATGAGCACTTTTAAAGTTCTGCTATGTGGCGCGGTATTATCCCGTATTGACGCCGGGCAA
GAGCAACTCGGTCGCCGCATACACTATTCTCAGAATGACTTGGTTGAGTACTCACCAGTCACAGAAAAGC
ATCTTACGGATGGCATGACAGTAAGAGAATTATGCAGTGCTGCCATAACCATGAGTGATAACACTGCGGC
CAACTTACTTCTGACAACGATCGGAGGACCGAAGGAGCTAACCGCTTTTTTGCACAACATGGGGGATCAT
GTAACTCGCCTTGATCGTTGGGAACCGGAGCTGAATGAAGCCATACCAAACGACGAGCGTGACACCACGA
TGCCTGTAGCAATGGCAACAACGTTGCGCAAACTATTAACTGGCGAACTACTTACTCTAGCTTCCCGGCA
ACAATTAATAGACTGGATGGAGGCGGATAAAGTTGCAGGACCACTTCTGCGCTCGGCCCTTCCGGCTGGC
TGGTTTATTGCTGATAAATCTGGAGCCGGTGAGCGTGGGTCTCGCGGTATCATTGCAGCACTGGGGCCAG
ATGGTAAGCCCTCCCGTATCGTAGTTATCTACACGACGGGGAGTCAGGCAACTATGGATGAACGAAATAG
ACAGATCGCTGAGATAGGTGCCTCACTGATTAAGCATTGGTAACTGTCAGACCAAGTTTACTCATATATA
CTTTAGATTGATTTAAAACTTCATTTTTAATTTAAAAGGATCTAGGTGAAGATCCTTTTTGATAATCTCA
TGACCAAAATCCCTTAACGTGAGTTTTCGTTCCACTGAGCGTCAGACCCCGTAGAAAAGATCAAAGGATC
TTCTTGAGATCCTTTTTTTCTGCGCGTAATCTGCTGCTTGCAAACAAAAAAACCACCGCTACCAGCGGTG
GTTTGTTTGCCGGATCAAGAGCTACCAACTCTTTTTCCGAAGGTAACTGGCTTCAGCAGAGCGCAGATAC
CAAATACTGTCCTTCTAGTGTAGCCGTAGTTAGGCCACCACTTCAAGAACTCTGTAGCACCGCCTACATA
CCTCGCTCTGCTAATCCTGTTACCAGTGGCTGCTGCCAGTGGCGATAAGTCGTGTCTTACCGGGTTGGAC
TCAAGACGATAGTTACCGGATAAGGCGCAGCGGTCGGGCTGAACGGGGGGTTCGTGCACACAGCCCAGCT
TGGAGCGAACGACCTACACCGAACTGAGATACCTACAGCGTGAGCTATGAGAAAGCGCCACGCTTCCCGA
AGGGAGAAAGGCGGACAGGTATCCGGTAAGCGGCAGGGTCGGAACAGGAGAGCGCACGAGGGAGCTTCCA
GGGGGAAACGCCTGGTATCTTTATAGTCCTGTCGGGTTTCGCCACCTCTGACTTGAGCGTCGATTTTTGT
GATGCTCGTCAGGGGGGCGGAGCCTATGGAAAAACGCCAGCAACGCGGCCTTTTTACGGTTCCTGGCCTT
TTGCTGGCCTTTTGCTCACATGT
