Features (pLannotate 1.2.2; 24 found; start..end, strand, type, name):
     17..44      +  repeat_region  AAV2 ITR (fragment): inverted terminal repeat of adeno-associated virus serotype 2 inverted
     73..100     +  repeat_region  AAV2 ITR (fragment): inverted terminal repeat of adeno-associated virus serotype 2 inverted
    180..627     +  promoter       hSyn promoter: human synapsin I promoter; confers neuron-specific expression (Kügler et al., 2003)
    641..658     +  misc_feature   MCS (fragment): pUC18/19 multiple cloning site
    665..698     +  protein_bind   lox2272: Cre-mediated recombination occurs in the 8-bp core sequence (GGATACTT). lox2272 sites are compatible with each other, but incompatible with loxP or loxN sites (Lee and Saito, 1988). Cre recombinase
    699..748     -  intron         β-globin intron (fragment): internally truncated intron from human β-globin
    749..782     +  protein_bind   loxP: Cre-mediated recombination occurs in the 8-bp core sequence (GCATACAT). Cre recombinase
    806..1519    -  CDS            11: 11 is a basic (constitutively fluorescent) green fluorescent protein published in 1996, derived from Aequorea victoria.
   1556..2782    -  CDS            ARRB2: ARRB2_HUMAN - Also known as ARB2, ARR2. Experimental evidence at protein level: Swiss-Prot protein existence level 1. Functions in regulating agonist-mediated G-protein coupled receptor (GPCR) signaling by mediating both receptor desensitization and resensitization processes. During homologous desensitization, beta- arrestins bind to the GPRK-phosphorylated receptor and sterically preclude its coupling to the cognate G-protein; the binding appears to require additional receptor determinants exposed only in the active receptor conformation. The beta-arrestins target many receptors for internali
   2840..3382    -  CDS            PYL1 (fragment): PYL1_ARATH - Also known as RCAR12. Experimental evidence at protein level: Swiss-Prot protein existence level 1. Receptor for abscisic acid (ABA) required for ABA-mediated responses such as stomatal closure and germination inhibition. Inhibits the activity of group-A protein phosphatases type 2C (PP2Cs) when activated by ABA (PubMed:19407143, PubMed:19855379, PubMed:19893533, PubMed:19898420, PubMed:23844015, PubMed:21658606). Can be activated by both (-)-ABA and (+)-ABA (PubMed:23844015). From Arabidopsis thaliana (Mouse-ear cress).
   3434..3467    -  protein_bind   lox2272: Cre-mediated recombination occurs in the 8-bp core sequence (GGATACTT). lox2272 sites are compatible with each other, but incompatible with loxP or loxN sites (Lee and Saito, 1988). Cre recombinase
   3468..3517    -  intron         β-globin intron (fragment): internally truncated intron from human β-globin
   3518..3551    -  protein_bind   loxP: Cre-mediated recombination occurs in the 8-bp core sequence (GCATACAT). Cre recombinase
   3552..3576    +  misc_feature   MCS (fragment): pBluescript multiple cloning site
   3576..4164    +  misc_feature   WPRE: woodchuck hepatitis virus posttranscriptional regulatory element
   4196..4672    +  polyA_signal   hGH poly(A) signal: human growth hormone polyadenylation signal
   4712..4852    +  repeat_region  AAV2 ITR: inverted terminal repeat of adeno-associated virus serotype 2 inverted
   4857..4908    -  misc_feature   bom (fragment): basis of mobility region from pBR322
   4927..5382    +  rep_origin     f1 ori (sequence partly withheld): f1 bacteriophage origin of replication; arrow indicates direction of (+) strand synthesis
   5383..5432    -  misc_feature   bom (fragment): basis of mobility region from pBR322
   5534..5569    -  CDS            rop (fragment): Rop protein, which maintains plasmids at low copy number; rop
   5664..5768    +  promoter       AmpR promoter: bla
   5769..6629    +  CDS            AmpR: β-lactamase; bla; confers resistance to ampicillin, carbenicillin, and related antibiotics
   6800..7388    +  rep_origin     ori: high-copy-number ColE1/pMB1/pBR322/pUC origin of replication
>Addgene plasmid #107247 | JGE302_pAAV-hSyn-DIO-Myc-PYLcs-bArrestin2-YFP (p2) | addgene full sequence | sequence record 209198 | Addgene NGS Result
CATGTCCTGCAGGCAGCTGCGCGCTCGCTCGCTCACTGAGGCCGCCCGGGCGTCGGGCGACCTTTGGTCG
CCCGGCCTCAGTGAGCGAGCGAGCGCGCAGAGAGGGAGTGGCCAACTCCATCACTAGGGGTTCCTGCGGC
CGCACGCGTGTGTCTAGACTGCAGAGGGCCCTGCGTATGAGTGCAAGTGGGTTTTAGGACCAGGATGAGG
CGGGGTGGGGGTGCCTACCTGACGACCGACCCCGACCCACTGGACAAGCACCCAACCCCCATTCCCCAAA
TTGCGCATCCCCTATCAGAGAGGGGGAGGGGAAACAGGATGCGGCGAGGCGCGTGCGCACTGCCAGCTTC
AGCACCGCGGACAGTGCCTTCGCCCCCGCCTGGCGGCGCGCGCCACCGCCGCCTCAGCACTGAAGGCGCG
CTGACGTCACTCGCCGGTCCCCCGCAAACTCCCCTTCCCGGCCACCTTGGTCGCGTCCGCGCCGCCGCCG
GCCCAGCCGGACCGCACCACGCGAGGCGCGAGATAGGGGGGCACGGGCGCGACCATCTGCGCTGCGGCGC
CGGCGACTCAGCGCTGCCTCAGTCTGCGGTGGGCAGCGGAGGAGTCGTGTCGTGCCTGAGAGCGCAGTCG
AGAAGGTACCGGATCCTCTAGAGTCGACTCCGGAATAACTTCGTATAGGATACTTTATACGAAGTTATGC
AGAATGGTAGCTGGATTGTAGCTGCTATTAGCAATATGAAACCTCTTAATAACTTCGTATAGCATACATT
ATACGAAGTTATGGCGCGCCGAATTCTCATGTACACTTGTAGAGTTCGTCCATCCCGTGGGTGATTCCGG
CTGCTGTAACAAATTCCAACAGGACCATGTGGTCCCTTTTCTCGTTAGGGTCTTTAGACAAGGCACTCTG
GTAGGACAAATAATGGTTATCGGGCAGCAGTACGGGTCCATCGCCAATAGGCGTGTTCTGTTGGTAATGA
TCGGCCAGCTGCACACTTCCATCCTCGATATTGTGCCTGATTTTGAAATTCACTTTGATCCCATTCTTCT
GCTTGTCGGCCATAATATAGACGTTGTGAGAATTGTAGTTGTACTCCAGTTTGTGGCCGAGAATATTCCC
ATCCTCTTTGAAGTCGATTCCCTTGAGTTCGATGCGGTTGACAAGCGTATCACCTTCAAATTTGACCTCG
GCTCTTGTCTTGTAGTTTCCGTCGTCCTTAAAGAAGATTGTGCGTTCCTGGACATATCCTTCGGGCATAG
CGCTTTTGAAGAAATCATGCCGCTTCATATGGTCAGGATACCGGGCAAAACACTGCAGGCCGTATCCGAA
GGTTGTGACCAGCGTGGGCCATGGCACAGGGAGCTTACCCGTAGTGCAGATAAATTTCAGCGTCAATTTT
CCGTAGGTGGCGTCCCCCTCTCCCTCACCGCTTACGGAAAACTTGTGACCGTTCACGTCGCCATCGAGTT
CTACCAAGATAGGCACCACGCCTGTGAACAGCTCTTCGCCCTTACTCATTGTACAAGACCCGCCGCCGGA
CCCGCCCCCATCGATGCACAGCTGGTCGTCATAATCGTCGTCCTTCATGCCCTTCAGTCTAAGGCGTGCA
AAGTCTTCAAATACGATGTCGTCGTCTGTGGCGTAGTTCGTGTCAAACTCGATGAGGTTAGTGTCCACTG
GGACATCTGTCTCCGGTGCTGCGGACTGAGGCCGGGGCAGAGGAATATGATCGTGTGGCTTAGGATGCAT
GAGAACAAAAGGGAGTTCAACTGAGACGTCCCCTCCGCGAGAAACCACCAGTTTAACCTTCACCCTGTAG
GACACGAGGATGCCAAGGACTTCTTTGTTTGCGCCTTCCTTTACGATGGTGCTGGAAGCCAGATTCGTGT
CCTCGTGCTTGAGCTTACCATCCAGAGCGAGCCCCCGCTTTTCCCGGTTATCGCTCAGCAGGGGTGTAAT
TGTATACACCTTGCAAAATGTGGAACTGGGGCTAACCTGGTCGTCCTGTTCCAGCTGGGCGACAGGGCAC
TTATACTGAGCAGTAGAGAACAGACATATATCAGCGTATTGCCTTACAGATACCTTTATCTTCTTGACCG
TCTTGGTGGAGTTGTTCGTCACATGAACGTTCACATTCAAGGGCTCACCATGGTAGTACAGTTCCTTGTC
CAAAGAGGCCTCCAGATGCAAACTTCTATCTGACATAAGGAAATGTCTTGTTGTTTCCGCTGATGGCTGA
GGGCCAGGCTTCTCAGGTGCAAATTGCACTTTCCGTATAACCAACCTCACGCTGTTCCGCTTGTGTGATT
TCTCTTCCAGGCTCTTGGCACAAAAGGCGCGTATTTCAAAATCGACCCCACACGCCTTCCCCGTGTCCTC
GGGCCCAGGCTGGAGGGTCACGCTGCAGGGGAGGTTTTGTGGGATTGTGAAAAAGAAGGGATGGGCGTGT
TGGCCGAGCTTCCTGAGAAGCCTGTCTTGGAGGCGGGTAGGTGGTCGAGGAGGGTTAGGGACTGGAGGGA
AGGCCTGATATGTGGCGATAAACAGGTCCTTTCTAAAACTCAAGCCCAGCACATCCAGGTCCTCCCGCCC
ATATCTAAAGGCACAGGTCAGAGTGACAAAGACTTTCCGGTCTTTCAGATAATCGGGATCGACGAGCACC
ACTCCATCCACCGGATCTACCTTATCCAGATGATCTACGAAATCGCGCTTGCCGAGGTAGACGGTGAGCT
TGCAATTGGGACTAGATTTCTTGAACACCCTAGTGCCCGGCTTTTCTCCCATATCGATAGATGAACCGCC
GGCACTGCCCGCTGAGCCTGCGCTATCAAACTCACCGGTATTCATAGCTTCTGTGATTGAGGCGAGTTTT
TGCAGGTTCAGTCGAATCACTGTGTCTGCAAACAGGCGGGTGTCCTCCTCAGAGTTTCCCTCTGGCACGT
CTACCACATAGGATTCGAGCACCACGGTCCAAATCCGCTCTTCCTCCTCCTCTTTTTCGAATCTATGCAC
TGTGGTCACTGATTTGTAGTTGCGCAAGCGGTGTTCCCCGCCGGTGATGGAAAACCCTGTCACTCTCCGA
TCGTCGTCCAGCAGGTCGAGCCGCTCCCTGGACGTATTGGCCGGCAGGCCACTGATTACATTAACGTCCC
TAGTGCATCCTACCCGCATCTCAAAGTCTTCGCTCACGTTACAACTCTTGATGAAATGCTTGTATATCTG
AGGTCGGTCGAAGCGGCGCACGACACTCCACACAGTCTCAGGGGGGGCATGGATGCGCTGAGCGAGGAGA
CTTGAACACCTGCCATTGCCCAGCTGGTACGTGTGAAATTCAGCAATTGACTGAGAGAGCTGGGTGAACT
CGTCTTGTGTACCGGTCAAATCCTCTTCACTGATCAGCTTCTGTTCCATGGTGGCTCTAGAGGATCCGCT
AGCATAACTTCGTATAAAGTATCCTATACGAAGTTATTTGCCTTAACCCAGAAATTATCACTGTTATTCT
TTAGAATGGTGCAAAGAATAACTTCGTATAATGTATGCTATACGAAGTTATGAATTCGATATCAAGCTTA
TCGATAATCAACCTCTGGATTACAAAATTTGTGAAAGATTGACTGGTATTCTTAACTATGTTGCTCCTTT
TACGCTATGTGGATACGCTGCTTTAATGCCTTTGTATCATGCTATTGCTTCCCGTATGGCTTTCATTTTC
TCCTCCTTGTATAAATCCTGGTTGCTGTCTCTTTATGAGGAGTTGTGGCCCGTTGTCAGGCAACGTGGCG
TGGTGTGCACTGTGTTTGCTGACGCAACCCCCACTGGTTGGGGCATTGCCACCACCTGTCAGCTCCTTTC
CGGGACTTTCGCTTTCCCCCTCCCTATTGCCACGGCGGAACTCATCGCCGCCTGCCTTGCCCGCTGCTGG
ACAGGGGCTCGGCTGTTGGGCACTGACAATTCCGTGGTGTTGTCGGGGAAATCATCGTCCTTTCCTTGGC
TGCTCGCCTATGTTGCCACCTGGATTCTGCGCGGGACGTCCTTCTGCTACGTCCCTTCGGCCCTCAATCC
AGCGGACCTTCCTTCCCGCGGCCTGCTGCCGGCTCTGCGGCCTCTTCCGCGTCTTCGCCTTCGCCCTCAG
ACGAGTCGGATCTCCCTTTGGGCCGCCTCCCCGCATCGATACCGAGCGCTGCTCGAGAGATCTACGGGTG
GCATCCCTGTGACCCCTCCCCAGTGCCTCTCCTGGCCCTGGAAGTTGCCACTCCAGTGCCCACCAGCCTT
GTCCTAATAAAATTAAGTTGCATCATTTTGTCTGACTAGGTGTCCTTCTATAATATTATGGGGTGGAGGG
GGGTGGTATGGAGCAAGGGGCAAGTTGGGAAGACAACCTGTAGGGCCTGCGGGGTCTATTGGGAACCAAG
CTGGAGTGCAGTGGCACAATCTTGGCTCACTGCAATCTCCGCCTCCTGGGTTCAAGCGATTCTCCTGCCT
CAGCCTCCCGAGTTGTTGGGATTCCAGGCATGCATGACCAGGCTCAGCTAATTTTTGTTTTTTTGGTAGA
GACGGGGTTTCACCATATTGGCCAGGCTGGTCTCCAACTCCTAATCTCAGGTGATCTACCCACCTTGGCC
TCCCAAATTGCTGGGATTACAGGCGTGAACCACTGCTCCCTTCCCTGTCCTTCTGATTTTGTAGGTAACC
ACGTGCGGACCGAGCGGCCGCAGGAACCCCTAGTGATGGAGTTGGCCACTCCCTCTCTGCGCGCTCGCTC
GCTCACTGAGGCCGGGCGACCAAAGGTCGCCCGACGCCCGGGCTTTGCCCGGGCGGCCTCAGTGAGCGAG
CGAGCGCGCAGCTGCCTGCAGGGGCGCCTGATGCGGTATTTTCTCCTTACGCATCTGTGCGGTATTTCAC
ACCGCATA
[95 nt withheld, positions 4909-5003]
T
[46 nt withheld, positions 5005-5050]
C
[141 nt withheld, positions 5052-5192]
CCTTTGACGTTGGAGTCCACGTTCTTT
[37 nt withheld, positions 5220-5256]
ACTCTATCTCGGGCTATTCTTTTGATTTATAAGGGATTTTGCCGATTTCGGTCTATTGGTTAAAAAATGA
GCTGATTTAACAAAAATTTAACGCGAATTTTAACAAAATATTAACGTTTACAATTTTATGGTGCACTCTC
AGTACAATCTGCTCTGATGCCGCATAGTTAAGCCAGCCCCGACACCCGCCAACACCCGCTGACGCGCCCT
GACGGGCTTGTCTGCTCCCGGCATCCGCTTACAGACAAGCTGTGACCGTCTCCGGGAGCTGCATGTGTCA
GAGGTTTTCACCGTCATCACCGAAACGCGCGAGACGAAAGGGCCTCGTGATACGCCTATTTTTATAGGTT
AATGTCATGATAATAATGGTTTCTTAGACGTCAGGTGGCACTTTTCGGGGAAATGTGCGCGGAACCCCTA
TTTGTTTATTTTTCTAAATACATTCAAATATGTATCCGCTCATGAGACAATAACCCTGATAAATGCTTCA
ATAATATTGAAAAAGGAAGAGTATGAGTATTCAACATTTCCGTGTCGCCCTTATTCCCTTTTTTGCGGCA
TTTTGCCTTCCTGTTTTTGCTCACCCAGAAACGCTGGTGAAAGTAAAAGATGCTGAAGATCAGTTGGGTG
CACGAGTGGGTTACATCGAACTGGATCTCAACAGCGGTAAGATCCTTGAGAGTTTTCGCCCCGAAGAACG
TTTTCCAATGATGAGCACTTTTAAAGTTCTGCTATGTGGCGCGGTATTATCCCGTATTGACGCCGGGCAA
GAGCAACTCGGTCGCCGCATACACTATTCTCAGAATGACTTGGTTGAGTACTCACCAGTCACAGAAAAGC
ATCTTACGGATGGCATGACAGTAAGAGAATTATGCAGTGCTGCCATAACCATGAGTGATAACACTGCGGC
CAACTTACTTCTGACAACGATCGGAGGACCGAAGGAGCTAACCGCTTTTTTGCACAACATGGGGGATCAT
GTAACTCGCCTTGATCGTTGGGAACCGGAGCTGAATGAAGCCATACCAAACGACGAGCGTGACACCACGA
TGCCTGTAGCAATGGCAACAACGTTGCGCAAACTATTAACTGGCGAACTACTTACTCTAGCTTCCCGGCA
ACAATTAATAGACTGGATGGAGGCGGATAAAGTTGCAGGACCACTTCTGCGCTCGGCCCTTCCGGCTGGC
TGGTTTATTGCTGATAAATCTGGAGCCGGTGAGCGTGGGTCTCGCGGTATCATTGCAGCACTGGGGCCAG
ATGGTAAGCCCTCCCGTATCGTAGTTATCTACACGACGGGGAGTCAGGCAACTATGGATGAACGAAATAG
ACAGATCGCTGAGATAGGTGCCTCACTGATTAAGCATTGGTAACTGTCAGACCAAGTTTACTCATATATA
CTTTAGATTGATTTAAAACTTCATTTTTAATTTAAAAGGATCTAGGTGAAGATCCTTTTTGATAATCTCA
TGACCAAAATCCCTTAACGTGAGTTTTCGTTCCACTGAGCGTCAGACCCCGTAGAAAAGATCAAAGGATC
TTCTTGAGATCCTTTTTTTCTGCGCGTAATCTGCTGCTTGCAAACAAAAAAACCACCGCTACCAGCGGTG
GTTTGTTTGCCGGATCAAGAGCTACCAACTCTTTTTCCGAAGGTAACTGGCTTCAGCAGAGCGCAGATAC
CAAATACTGTTCTTCTAGTGTAGCCGTAGTTAGGCCACCACTTCAAGAACTCTGTAGCACCGCCTACATA
CCTCGCTCTGCTAATCCTGTTACCAGTGGCTGCTGCCAGTGGCGATAAGTCGTGTCTTACCGGGTTGGAC
TCAAGACGATAGTTACCGGATAAGGCGCAGCGGTCGGGCTGAACGGGGGGTTCGTGCACACAGCCCAGCT
TGGAGCGAACGACCTACACCGAACTGAGATACCTACAGCGTGAGCTATGAGAAAGCGCCACGCTTCCCGA
AGGGAGAAAGGCGGACAGGTATCCGGTAAGCGGCAGGGTCGGAACAGGAGAGCGCACGAGGGAGCTTCCA
GGGGGAAACGCCTGGTATCTTTATAGTCCTGTCGGGTTTCGCCACCTCTGACTTGAGCGTCGATTTTTGT
GATGCTCGTCAGGGGGGCGGAGCCTATGGAAAAACGCCAGCAACGCGGCCTTTTTACGGTTCCTGGCCTT
TTGCTGGCCTTTTGCTCA
